Addgene plasmid #136899: pRRL-GFPAdGO2-PGK-Neo
Purpose: Lentivirus for base editing activatable GFP expression in mammalian cells
Depositing lab: Lukas Dow. Depositing organization: Cornell University. Publication: GO: a functional reporter system to identify and enrich base editing activity. Katti A, Foronda M, Zimmerman J, Diaz B, Zafra MP, Goswami S, Dow LE. Nucleic Acids Res. 2020 Feb 29. pii: 5766653. doi: 10.1093/nar/gkaa124. PubMed 32112097.
Backbone
  Vector backbone: pRRL
  Vector type: Lentiviral
  Selectable markers: Neomycin (select with G418)
Growth in bacteria
  Bacterial resistance: Ampicillin, 100 μg/mL
  Growth temperature: 30°C
  Growth strain: NEB Stable
  Copy number: High Copy
Gene/Insert
  Gene/Insert name: GFPAdGO2
  Species: Synthetic
  Mutation: TGG>TAG
  Promoter: SFFV
  Tag / fusion protein: 2xNLS (N terminal on insert)
  Cloning method: Gibson Cloning
Terms and licenses: Academic/Nonprofit Terms; Industry Terms: Not Available to Industry
How to cite: pRRL-GFPAdGO2-PGK-Neo was a gift from Lukas Dow (Addgene plasmid # 136899 ; http://n2t.net/addgene:136899 ; RRID:Addgene_136899)
