[The description below was written by a language model from this plasmid's Addgene catalogue record and pLannotate feature annotations shown in this document.]
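Description:
pRRL-GFPAdGO2-PGK-Neo is a third-generation-style, self-inactivating lentiviral transfer vector on the pRRL backbone, built to deliver a base-editing-activatable GFP reporter into mammalian cells. The viral genome is transcribed from a chimeric RSV promoter fused to a truncated HIV-1 5' LTR and carries the Ψ packaging signal with a partial gag sequence, the Rev response element for Rev-dependent nuclear export of the full-length RNA, and the cPPT/CTS element. It ends in a ΔU3 3' LTR, which inactivates LTR promoter activity after integration, followed by an SV40 polyadenylation signal. In bacteria the plasmid replicates from a high-copy ColE1/pUC-type origin and is selected with ampicillin. An f1 origin, an SV40 origin and leftover lac and T7/T3 cloning-vector sequences are also present in the backbone.

The payload consists of two expression units followed by a WPRE, which enhances transcript expression. An SFFV promoter drives the synthetic GFPAdGO2 insert, an EGFP-derived coding sequence with an N-terminal 2xNLS tag and a TGG>TAG mutation. This change converts a tryptophan codon into a premature stop, so no functional fluorescent protein should be made until the codon is corrected. The name and the nature of the mutation suggest that an adenine base editor (A-to-G conversion) restores the TGG codon, although the record does not say which editor or guide RNA is used. Downstream, a mouse PGK promoter drives a neomycin resistance gene, allowing G418 selection of transduced cells. Stable reporter lines made in this way turn on nuclear GFP only in cells where editing has succeeded. This provides a functional readout for detecting, quantifying and enriching base editing activity.
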