Features (pLannotate 1.2.2; 27 found; start..end, strand, type, name):
      5..231     +  promoter       RSV promoter: Rous sarcoma virus enhancer/promoter
    232..412     +  LTR            5' LTR (truncated): truncated 5' long terminal repeat (LTR) from HIV-1
    459..584     +  misc_feature   HIV-1 Ψ: packaging signal of human immunodeficiency virus type 1
    568..931     +  CDS            HIV-1 gag (fragment): gag protein from human immunodeficiency virus 1; gag
   1077..1310    +  misc_feature   RRE: The Rev response element (RRE) of HIV-1 allows for Rev-dependent mRNA export from the nucleus to the cytoplasm.
   1687..1787    +  CDS            Rev (fragment): human immunodeficiency virus 1 (HIV-1) Rev protein; rev; enhances nuclear export of unspliced and incompletely spliced viral mRNAs
   1806..1923    +  misc_feature   cPPT/CTS: central polypurine tract and central termination sequence of HIV-1
   1961..2354    +  promoter       SFFV promoter: spleen focus-forming virus long terminal repeat (LTR) promoter
   2438..3150    +  CDS            EGFP (fragment): the original enhanced GFP (Yang et al., 1996) mammalian codon-optimized
   3185..3684    +  promoter       PGK promoter: mouse phosphoglycerate kinase 1 promoter
   3698..4501    +  CDS            NeoR/KanR: aminoglycoside phosphotransferase from Tn5; aph(3')-II (or nptII); confers resistance to neomycin, kanamycin, and G418 (Geneticin®)
   4535..5123    +  misc_feature   WPRE: woodchuck hepatitis virus posttranscriptional regulatory element
   5140..5328    +  CDS            nef (fragment): NEF_HV1Z2 - Experimental evidence at protein level: Swiss-Prot protein existence level 1. Extracellular Nef protein targets CD4(+) T-lymphocytes for apoptosis by interacting with CXCR4 surface receptors. From Human immunodeficiency virus type 1 group M subtype D (isolate Z2/CDC-Z34) (HIV-1).
   5330..5563    +  LTR            3' LTR (ΔU3): self-inactivating 3' long terminal repeat (LTR) from HIV-1
   5635..5756    +  polyA_signal   SV40 poly(A) signal: SV40 polyadenylation signal
   5796..5931    +  rep_origin     SV40 ori: SV40 origin of replication
   5952..5970    -  promoter       T7 promoter: promoter for bacteriophage T7 RNA polymerase
   5978..6133    +  CDS            lacZα (fragment): LacZα fragment of β-galactosidase; lacZ fragment
   6138..6566    +  rep_origin     f1 ori (sequence partly withheld): f1 bacteriophage origin of replication; arrow indicates direction of (+) strand synthesis
   6619..6723    +  promoter       AmpR promoter: bla
   6724..7584    +  CDS            AmpR: β-lactamase; bla; confers resistance to ampicillin, carbenicillin, and related antibiotics
   7755..8343    +  rep_origin     ori: high-copy-number ColE1/pMB1/pBR322/pUC origin of replication
   8526..8618    +  CDS            lacI (fragment): lac repressor; lacI; The lac repressor binds to the lac operator to inhibit transcription in E. coli. This inhibition can be relieved by adding lactose or isopropyl-β-D-thiogalactopyranoside (IPTG).
   8631..8652    +  protein_bind   CAP binding site: CAP binding activates transcription in the presence of cAMP. E. coli catabolite activator protein
   8667..8697    +  promoter       lac promoter: promoter for the E. coli lac operon
   8705..8721    +  protein_bind   lac operator: The lac repressor binds to the lac operator to inhibit transcription in E. coli. This inhibition can be relieved by adding lactose or isopropyl-β-D-thiogalactopyranoside (IPTG). lac repressor encoded by lacI
   8766..8784    +  promoter       T3 promoter: promoter for bacteriophage T3 RNA polymerase
>Addgene plasmid #136899 | pRRL-GFPAdGO2-PGK-Neo | addgene full sequence | sequence record 271420 | Addgene NGS Result
TTAATGTAGTCTTATGCAATACTCTTGTAGTCTTGCAACATGGTAACGATGAGTTAGCAACATGCCTTAC
AAGGAGAGAAAAAGCACCGTGCATGCCGATTGGTGGAAGTAAGGTGGTACGATCGTGCCTTATTAGGAAG
GCAACAGACGGGTCTGACATGGATTGGACGAACCACTGAATTGCCGCATTGCAGAGATATTGTATTTAAG
TGCCTAGCTCGATACATAAACGGGTCTCTCTGGTTAGACCAGATCTGAGCCTGGGAGCTCTCTGGCTAAC
TAGGGAACCCACTGCTTAAGCCTCAATAAAGCTTGCCTTGAGTGCTTCAAGTAGTGTGTGCCCGTCTGTT
GTGTGACTCTGGTAACTAGAGATCCCTCAGACCCTTTTAGTCAGTGTGGAAAATCTCTAGCAGTGGCGCC
CGAACAGGGACTTGAAAGCGAAAGGGAAACCAGAGGAGCTCTCTCGACGCAGGACTCGGCTTGCTGAAGC
GCGCACGGCAAGAGGCGAGGGGCGGCGACTGGTGAGTACGCCAAAAATTTTGACTAGCGGAGGCTAGAAG
GAGAGAGATGGGTGCGAGAGCGTCAGTATTAAGCGGGGGAGAATTAGATCGCGATGGGAAAAAATTCGGT
TAAGGCCAGGGGGAAAGAAAAAATATAAATTAAAACATATAGTATGGGCAAGCAGGGAGCTAGAACGATT
CGCAGTTAATCCTGGCCTGTTAGAAACATCAGAAGGCTGTAGACAAATACTGGGACAGCTACAACCATCC
CTTCAGACAGGATCAGAAGAACTTAGATCATTATATAATACAGTAGCAACCCTCTATTGTGTGCATCAAA
GGATAGAGATAAAAGACACCAAGGAAGCTTTAGACAAGATAGAGGAAGAGCAAAACAAAAGTAAGACCAC
CGCACAGCAAGCGGCCGCTGATCTTCAGACCTGGAGGAGGAGATATGAGGGACAATTGGAGAAGTGAATT
ATATAAATATAAAGTAGTAAAAATTGAACCATTAGGAGTAGCACCCACCAAGGCAAAGAGAAGAGTGGTG
CAGAGAGAAAAAAGAGCAGTGGGAATAGGAGCTTTGTTCCTTGGGTTCTTGGGAGCAGCAGGAAGCACTA
TGGGCGCAGCGTCAATGACGCTGACGGTACAGGCCAGACAATTATTGTCTGGTATAGTGCAGCAGCAGAA
CAATTTGCTGAGGGCTATTGAGGCGCAACAGCATCTGTTGCAACTCACAGTCTGGGGCATCAAGCAGCTC
CAGGCAAGAATCCTGGCTGTGGAAAGATACCTAAAGGATCAACAGCTCCTGGGGATTTGGGGTTGCTCTG
GAAAACTCATTTGCACCACTGCTGTGCCTTGGAATGCTAGTTGGAGTAATAAATCTCTGGAACAGATTTG
GAATCACACGACCTGGATGGAGTGGGACAGAGAAATTAACAATTACACAAGCTTAATACACTCCTTAATT
GAAGAATCGCAAAACCAGCAAGAAAAGAATGAACAAGAATTATTGGAATTAGATAAATGGGCAAGTTTGT
GGAATTGGTTTAACATAACAAATTGGCTGTGGTATATAAAATTATTCATAATGATAGTAGGAGGCTTGGT
AGGTTTAAGAATAGTTTTTGCTGTACTTTCTATAGTGAATAGAGTTAGGCAGGGATATTCACCATTATCG
TTTCAGACCCACCTCCCAACCCCGAGGGGACCCGACAGGCCCGAAGGAATAGAAGAAGAAGGTGGAGAGA
GAGACAGAGACAGATCCATTCGATTAGTGAACGGATCTCGACGGTATCGGTTAACTTTTAAAAGAAAAGG
GGGGATTGGGGGGTACAGTGCAGGGGAAAGAATAGTAGACATAATAGCAACAGACATACAAACTAAAGAA
TTACAAAAACAAATTACAAAAATTCAAAATTTTATCGATCACGAGACTAGCCTCGATCGAGCTAGCTGCA
GTAACGCCATTTTGCAAGGCATGGAAAAATACCAAACCAAGAATAGAGAAGTTCAGATCAAGGGCGGGTA
CATGAAAATAGCTAACGTTGGGCCAAACAGGATATCTGCGGTGAGCAGTTTCGGCCCCGGCCCGGGGCCA
AGAACAGATGGTCACCGCAGTTTCGGCCCCGGCCCGAGGCCAAGAACAGATGGTCCCCAGATATGGCCCA
ACCCTCAGCAGTTTCTTAAGACCCATCAGATGTTTCCAGGCTCCCCCAAGGACCTGAAATGACCCTGCGC
CTTATTTGAATTAACCAATCAGCCTGCTTCTCGCTTCTGTTCGCGCGCTTCTGCTTCCCGAGCTCTATAA
AAGAGCTCACAACCCCTCACTCGGCGCGCCAGTCCTCCGACAGAATTCAGCATGCCAAAGAAGAAACGGA
AAGTAGGCGGCTCCCCCAAGAAGAAGCGGAAGGTGGTTTAGAGTGAGCCATGTAGTGGCAAGGGCGAAGA
GCTGTTCACCGGGGTGGTGCCCATCCTGGTCGAGCTGGACGGTGACGTAAACGGCCACAAGTTCAGCGTG
TCCGGCGAGGGCGAGGGCGATGCCACCTACGGCAAGCTGACCCTGAAGTTCATCTGCACCACCGGCAAGC
TGCCCGTGCCCTGGCCCACCCTCGTGACCACCCTGACCTACGGCGTGCAGTGCTTCAGCCGCTACCCCGA
CCACATGAAGCAGCACGACTTCTTCAAGTCCGCCATGCCCGAAGGCTACGTCCAGGAGCGCACCATCTTC
TTCAAGGACGACGGCAACTACAAGACCCGCGCCGAGGTGAAGTTCGAGGGCGACACCCTGGTGAACCGCA
TCGAGCTGAAGGGCATCGACTTCAAGGAGGACGGCAACATCCTGGGGCACAAGCTGGAGTACAACTACAA
CAGCCACAACGTCTATATCATGGCCGACAAGCAGAAGAACGGCATCAAGGTGAACTTCAAGATCCGCCAC
AACATCGAGGACGGCAGCGTGCAGCTCGCCGACCACTACCAGCAGAACACCCCCATCGGCGACGGCCCCG
TGCTGCTGCCCGACAACCACTACCTGAGCACCCAGTCCGCCCTGAGCAAAGACCCCAACGAGAAGCGCGA
TCACATGGTCCTGCTGGAGTTCGTGACCGCCGCCGGGATCACTCTCGGCATGGACGAGCTGTACAAGTAA
TGACGTATGCATGCAATTGACGCGTAATTCTACCGGGTAGGGGAGGCGCTTTTCCCAAGGCAGTCTGGAG
CATGCGCTTTAGCAGCCCCGCTGGGCACTTGGCGCTACACAAGTGGCCTCTGGCCTCGCACACATTCCAC
ATCCACCGGTAGGCGCCAACCGGCTCCGTTCTTTGGTGGCCCCTTCGCGCCACCTTCTACTCCTCCCCTA
GTCAGGAAGTTCCCCCCCGCCCCGCAGCTCGCGTCGTGCAGGACGTGACAAATGGAAGTAGCACGTCTCA
CTAGTCTCGTGCAGATGGACAGCACCGCTGAGCAATGGAAGCGGGTAGGCCTTTGGGGCAGCGGCCAATA
GCAGCTTTGCTCCTTCGCTTTCTGGGCTCAGAGGCTGGGAAGGGGTGGGTCCGGGGGCGGGCTCAGGGGC
GGGCTCAGGGGCGGGGCGGGCGCCCGAAGGTCCTCCGGAGGCCCGGCATTCTGCACGCTTCAAAAGCGCA
CGTCTGCCGCGCTGTTCTCCTCTTCCTCATCTCCGGGCCTTTCGACCTGCAGCCAATATGGGATCGGCCA
TTGAACAAGATGGATTGCACGCAGGTTCTCCGGCCGCTTGGGTGGAGAGGCTATTCGGCTATGACTGGGC
ACAACAGACAATCGGCTGCTCTGATGCCGCCGTGTTCCGGCTGTCAGCGCAGGGGCGCCCGGTTCTTTTT
GTCAAGACCGACCTGTCCGGTGCCCTGAATGAACTGCAGGACGAGGCAGCGCGGCTATCGTGGCTGGCCA
CGACGGGCGTTCCTTGCGCAGCTGTGCTCGACGTTGTCACTGAAGCGGGAAGGGACTGGCTGCTATTGGG
CGAAGTGCCGGGGCAGGATCTCCTGTCATCTCACCTTGCTCCTGCCGAGAAAGTATCCATCATGGCTGAT
GCAATGCGGCGGCTGCATACGCTTGATCCGGCTACCTGCCCATTCGACCACCAAGCGAAACATCGCATCG
AGCGAGCACGTACTCGGATGGAAGCCGGTCTTGTCGATCAGGATGATCTGGACGAAGAGCATCAGGGGCT
CGCGCCAGCCGAACTGTTCGCCAGGCTCAAGGCGCGCATGCCCGACGGCGAGGATCTCGTCGTGACCCAT
GGCGATGCCTGCTTGCCGAATATCATGGTGGAAAATGGCCGCTTTTCTGGATTCATCGACTGTGGCCGGC
TGGGTGTGGCGGACCGCTATCAGGACATAGCGTTGGCTACCCGTGATATTGCTGAAGAGCTTGGCGGCGA
ATGGGCTGACCGCTTCCTCGTGCTTTACGGTATCGCCGCTCCCGATTCGCAGCGCATCGCCTTCTATCGC
CTTCTTGACGAGTTCTTCTGAGGGGATCCGTCGACTTCGAAACGCGTCTGGAACAATCAACCTCTGGATT
ACAAAATTTGTGAAAGATTGACTGGTATTCTTAACTATGTTGCTCCTTTTACGCTATGTGGATACGCTGC
TTTAATGCCTTTGTATCATGCTATTGCTTCCCGTATGGCTTTCATTTTCTCCTCCTTGTATAAATCCTGG
TTGCTGTCTCTTTATGAGGAGTTGTGGCCCGTTGTCAGGCAACGTGGCGTGGTGTGCACTGTGTTTGCTG
ACGCAACCCCCACTGGTTGGGGCATTGCCACCACCTGTCAGCTCCTTTCCGGGACTTTCGCTTTCCCCCT
CCCTATTGCCACGGCGGAACTCATCGCCGCCTGCCTTGCCCGCTGCTGGACAGGGGCTCGGCTGTTGGGC
ACTGACAATTCCGTGGTGTTGTCGGGGAAGCTGACGTCCTTTCCATGGCTGCTCGCCTGTGTTGCCACCT
GGATTCTGCGCGGGACGTCCTTCTGCTACGTCCCTTCGGCCCTCAATCCAGCGGACCTTCCTTCCCGCGG
CCTGCTGCCGGCTCTGCGGCCTCTTCCGCGTCTTCGCCTTCGCCCTCAGACGAGTCGGATCTCCCTTTGG
GCCGCCTCCCCGCCTGGAATTAATTCTGCAGTCGAGACCTAGAAAAACATGGAGCAATCACAAGTAGCAA
TACAGCAGCTACCAATGCTGATTGTGCCTGGCTAGAAGCACAAGAGGAGGAGGAGGTGGGTTTTCCAGTC
ACACCTCAGGTACCTTTAAGACCAATGACTTACAAGGCAGCTGTAGATCTTAGCCACTTTTTAAAAGAAA
AGGGGGGACTGGAAGGGCTAATTCACTCCCAACGAAGACAAGATCTGCTTTTTGCTTGTACTGGGTCTCT
CTGGTTAGACCAGATCTGAGCCTGGGAGCTCTCTGGCTAACTAGGGAACCCACTGCTTAAGCCTCAATAA
AGCTTGCCTTGAGTGCTTCAAGTAGTGTGTGCCCGTCTGTTGTGTGACTCTGGTAACTAGAGATCCCTCA
GACCCTTTTAGTCAGTGTGGAAAATCTCTAGCAGTAGTAGTTCATGTCATCTTATTATTCAGTATTTATA
ACTTGCAAAGAAATGAATATCAGAGAGTGAGAGGAACTTGTTTATTGCAGCTTATAATGGTTACAAATAA
AGCAATAGCATCACAAATTTCACAAATAAAGCATTTTTTTCACTGCATTCTAGTTGTGGTTTGTCCAAAC
TCATCAATGTATCTTATCATGTCTGGCTCTAGCTATCCCGCCCCTAACTCCGCCCATCCCGCCCCTAACT
CCGCCCAGTTCCGCCCATTCTCCGCCCCATGGCTGACTAATTTTTTTTATTTATGCAGAGGCCGAGGCCG
CCTCGGCCTCTGAGCTATTCCAGAAGTAGTGAGGAGGCTTTTTTGGAGGCCTAGGGACGTACCCAATTCG
CCCTATAGTGAGTCGTATTACGCGCGCTCACTGGCCGTCGTTTTACAACGTCGTGACTGGGAAAACCCTG
GCGTTACCCAACTTAATCGCCTTGCAGCACATCCCCCTTTCGCCAGCTGGCGTAATAGCGAAGAGGCCCG
CACCGATCGCCCTTCCCAACAGTTGCGCAGCCTGAATGGCGAATGGG
[124 nt withheld, positions 6138-6261]
C
[91 nt withheld, positions 6263-6353]
A
[49 nt withheld, positions 6355-6403]
CCTTTGACGTTGGAGTCCACGTTCTTT
[37 nt withheld, positions 6431-6467]
ACCCTATCTCGGTCTATTCTTTTGATTTATAAGGGATTTTGCCGATTTCGGCCTATTGGTTAAAAAATGA
GCTGATTTAACAAAAATTTAACGCGAATTTTAACAAAATATTAACGCTTACAATTTAGGTGGCACTTTTC
GGGGAAATGTGCGCGGAACCCCTATTTGTTTATTTTTCTAAATACATTCAAATATGTATCCGCTCATGAG
ACAATAACCCTGATAAATGCTTCAATAATATTGAAAAAGGAAGAGTATGAGTATTCAACATTTCCGTGTC
GCCCTTATTCCCTTTTTTGCGGCATTTTGCCTTCCTGTTTTTGCTCACCCAGAAACGCTGGTGAAAGTAA
AAGATGCTGAAGATCAGTTGGGTGCACGAGTGGGTTACATCGAACTGGATCTCAACAGCGGTAAGATCCT
TGAGAGTTTTCGCCCCGAAGAACGTTTTCCAATGATGAGCACTTTTAAAGTTCTGCTATGTGGCGCGGTA
TTATCCCGTATTGACGCCGGGCAAGAGCAACTCGGTCGCCGCATACACTATTCTCAGAATGACTTGGTTG
AGTACTCACCAGTCACAGAAAAGCATCTTACGGATGGCATGACAGTAAGAGAATTATGCAGTGCTGCCAT
AACCATGAGTGATAACACTGCGGCCAACTTACTTCTGACAACGATCGGAGGACCGAAGGAGCTAACCGCT
TTTTTGCACAACATGGGGGATCATGTAACTCGCCTTGATCGTTGGGAACCGGAGCTGAATGAAGCCATAC
CAAACGACGAGCGTGACACCACGATGCCTGTAGCAATGGCAACAACGTTGCGCAAACTATTAACTGGCGA
ACTACTTACTCTAGCTTCCCGGCAACAATTAATAGACTGGATGGAGGCGGATAAAGTTGCAGGACCACTT
CTGCGCTCGGCCCTTCCGGCTGGCTGGTTTATTGCTGATAAATCTGGAGCCGGTGAGCGTGGGTCTCGCG
GTATCATTGCAGCACTGGGGCCAGATGGTAAGCCCTCCCGTATCGTAGTTATCTACACGACGGGGAGTCA
GGCAACTATGGATGAACGAAATAGACAGATCGCTGAGATAGGTGCCTCACTGATTAAGCATTGGTAACTG
TCAGACCAAGTTTACTCATATATACTTTAGATTGATTTAAAACTTCATTTTTAATTTAAAAGGATCTAGG
TGAAGATCCTTTTTGATAATCTCATGACCAAAATCCCTTAACGTGAGTTTTCGTTCCACTGAGCGTCAGA
CCCCGTAGAAAAGATCAAAGGATCTTCTTGAGATCCTTTTTTTCTGCGCGTAATCTGCTGCTTGCAAACA
AAAAAACCACCGCTACCAGCGGTGGTTTGTTTGCCGGATCAAGAGCTACCAACTCTTTTTCCGAAGGTAA
CTGGCTTCAGCAGAGCGCAGATACCAAATACTGTTCTTCTAGTGTAGCCGTAGTTAGGCCACCACTTCAA
GAACTCTGTAGCACCGCCTACATACCTCGCTCTGCTAATCCTGTTACCAGTGGCTGCTGCCAGTGGCGAT
AAGTCGTGTCTTACCGGGTTGGACTCAAGACGATAGTTACCGGATAAGGCGCAGCGGTCGGGCTGAACGG
GGGGTTCGTGCACACAGCCCAGCTTGGAGCGAACGACCTACACCGAACTGAGATACCTACAGCGTGAGCT
ATGAGAAAGCGCCACGCTTCCCGAAGGGAGAAAGGCGGACAGGTATCCGGTAAGCGGCAGGGTCGGAACA
GGAGAGCGCACGAGGGAGCTTCCAGGGGGAAACGCCTGGTATCTTTATAGTCCTGTCGGGTTTCGCCACC
TCTGACTTGAGCGTCGATTTTTGTGATGCTCGTCAGGGGGGCGGAGCCTATGGAAAAACGCCAGCAACGC
GGCCTTTTTACGGTTCCTGGCCTTTTGCTGGCCTTTTGCTCACATGTTCTTTCCTGCGTTATCCCCTGAT
TCTGTGGATAACCGTATTACCGCCTTTGAGTGAGCTGATACCGCTCGCCGCAGCCGAACGACCGAGCGCA
GCGAGTCAGTGAGCGAGGAAGCGGAAGAGCGCCCAATACGCAAACCGCCTCTCCCCGCGCGTTGGCCGAT
TCATTAATGCAGCTGGCACGACAGGTTTCCCGACTGGAAAGCGGGCAGTGAGCGCAACGCAATTAATGTG
AGTTAGCTCACTCATTAGGCACCCCAGGCTTTACACTTTATGCTTCCGGCTCGTATGTTGTGTGGAATTG
TGAGCGGATAACAATTTCACACAGGAAACAGCTATGACCATGATTACGCCAAGCGCGCAATTAACCCTCA
CTAAAGGGAACAAAAGCTGGAGCTGCAAGC
